Addgene plasmid #73456: hPlekhm1-C/pIRES puro Glue (S778-A1056)
Purpose: Express human C-terminal part (Q778-A1056) Plekhm1 in mammalian cells
Depositing lab: Paul Odgren. Depositing organization: University of Massachusetts, Worcester. Publication: TRAFD1 (FLN29) Interacts with Plekhm1 and Regulates Osteoclast Acidification and Resorption. Witwicka H, Jia H, Kutikov A, Reyes-Gutierrez P, Li X, Odgren PR. PLoS One. 2015 May 19;10(5):e0127537. doi: 10.1371/journal.pone.0127537. eCollection 2015. PubMed 25992615.
Backbone
  Vector backbone: pIRES puro Glue vector
  Backbone manufacturer: Addgene, vector number 15100
  Backbone size w/o insert (bp): 5481
  Total vector size (bp): 6315
  Vector type: Mammalian Expression
  Selectable markers: Puromycin
Growth in bacteria
  Bacterial resistance: Ampicillin, 100 μg/mL
  Growth temperature: 37°C
  Growth strain: DH5alpha
  Copy number: High Copy
Gene/Insert
  Gene/Insert name: Plekhm1
  Species: H. sapiens (human)
  Insert size (bp): 834
  Entrez Gene: PLEKHM1 (a.k.a. AP162, B2, OPTA3, OPTB6)
  Tag / fusion protein: strep tag (N terminal on backbone); HA tag (N terminal on backbone); CBP tag (N terminal on backbone)
  Cloning method: Restriction Enzyme; 5′ cloning site EcoRV (unknown if destroyed); 3′ cloning site Not1 (unknown if destroyed)
  Sequencing primers: 5′ TGGCGAGAACCTGTACTTCCAG; 3′ CAAGTGTATGGCCAGATCTCAAGC
Terms and licenses: Academic/Nonprofit Terms; Industry Terms: Not Available to Industry
How to cite: hPlekhm1-C/pIRES puro Glue (S778-A1056) was a gift from Paul Odgren (Addgene plasmid # 73456 ; http://n2t.net/addgene:73456 ; RRID:Addgene_73456)
