[The description below was written by a language model from this plasmid's Addgene catalogue record.]
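Description:
hPlekhm1-C/pIRES puro Glue (S778-A1056) is a mammalian expression plasmid of about 6.3 kb built on the pIRES puro Glue backbone. It is maintained in E. coli as a high-copy plasmid under ampicillin selection, and transfected mammalian cells can be selected with puromycin. As the backbone name indicates, the puromycin resistance gene lies downstream of an IRES, so the gene of interest and the marker are expected to be translated from a single bicistronic transcript. This links drug resistance to expression of the insert and favours recovery of expressing cells. The record does not state the promoter or the origin of replication, and no feature table is provided.

The insert is an 834 bp fragment of human PLEKHM1 encoding the C-terminal portion of the protein, ending at A1056. The record is inconsistent about the first residue, which is given as S778 in the plasmid name and Q778 in the purpose field. The fragment was cloned by restriction digestion between EcoRV and NotI sites, and whether these sites survive is not recorded. It sits downstream of the backbone's N-terminal tag array, which comprises a strep tag, an HA epitope and a CBP (calmodulin-binding peptide) tag. The strep and CBP tags permit sequential affinity capture, as in tandem affinity purification, and the HA tag allows detection or immunoprecipitation with standard antibodies.

The stated purpose is simply expression of the C-terminal part of Plekhm1 in mammalian cells. The associated publication concerns the interaction of Plekhm1 with TRAFD1 in osteoclast acidification and resorption, so a tagged truncation like this one would be suited to pull-down experiments and to mapping interaction domains.
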