>Addgene plasmid #73456 | hPlekhm1-C/pIRES puro Glue (S778-A1056) | addgene partial sequence | sequence record 140011 | CMV-F 5'-CGCAAATGGGCGGTAGGCGTG-3'
TGGCTAACTAGAGAACCCACTGCTTACTGGCTTATCGAAATTAATACGACTCACTATAGGGAGACCCAAG
CTTGGTACCGAGCTCGGATCGATTTAATTAAGCCACCATGGACGAGAAGACCACCGGCTGGCGGGGCGGC
CACGTGGTGGAGGGCCTGGCCGGCGAGCTGGAGCAGCTGCGGGCCCGGCTGGAGCACCACCCCCAGGGCC
AGCGGGAGCCCGGCGGAAGCCCCGGTGGCGAGAACCTGTACTTCCAGGGCGCAAGCTACCCCTACGACGT
GCCCGACTACGCCAAGCGGCGGTGGAAGAAGAACTTCATCGCCGTGAGCGCCGCCAACCGGTTCAAGAAG
ATCAGCAGCAGCGGCGCCCTGATTGATGGGGGATCTGGCCCCGGCGGCGGCGCGCCTGTACAGATATCCT
CCTACTTGGAGACAGCCGAGGAGGCGGTGACCCTGGGCGGGAGCCTGGATGAAAACTGTCAGGAGGTGCT
GAAATTTGCCACCCGGGAGAATGGCTTCCTGCTGCAGTACCTGGTGGCTATCCCCATGGAGAAAGGCCTT
GACTCCCAAGGCTGCTTCTGCGCAGGCTGCTCCCGGCAGATCGGCTTCTCCTTTGTACGACCCAAGCTCT
GTGCCTTCTCTGGCCTCTATTACTGTGACATCTGCCACCAAGACGATGCCTCAGTGATTCCGGCCAGGAT
CATCCACAACTGGGACCTCACCAAGCGCCCGATCTGCAGGCAGGCCCTGAAGTTTCTGACACAGATCCGG
GCCCAGCCCCTCATCAACCTGCAGATGGTGAACGCGTCTCTGTACGAGCATGTGGAGCGGATGCACCTCA
TTGGGAGGAGACGGGAGCAGCTGAAGCTCCTGGGGGATTACCTGGGCCTGTGCCGGA
