>Addgene plasmid #73456 | hPlekhm1-C/pIRES puro Glue (S778-A1056) | addgene partial sequence | sequence record 140588 | synth-int-R 5'-ggagtactcaccccaacagc-3'
GCGGCCGTTACTAGTGGATCCGAAAAGGGCGAATTCCGTCGACGCGGCCGCTCAGGCGAAAATGTTCTGT
TCCTGGTACTTGCGCCGGCGGGCACAGCGGGGGCAGCCCTTCTTCACCACAGCCTGGCAGCTCTGGTGGA
AGACGGTCTTGCACTCGGCACACCTGACTGTGGTGTCAAACTCAAAGGGGAAGATGATGTCGTGGTGCTG
GCAGATCTGGCAGATGAAGCCGCGCTGGGTGCACAGGTCGCAGTGGTAGACATGCTGGGAGGCAAATTCA
ATCAGGGCCTTGAGGAATCCTTCATACACCCCGTCTGCGATCTGTTGGAGGTCAGCAACACTGAACCTAT
GCGGAGATTCCAAGAGATAATTCCTGTGGTTGAGCCTCTTGCTGAGCTCCTTCAGGGCGCCACTCCGGCA
CAGGCCCAGGTAATCCCCCAGGAGCTTCAGCTGCTCCCGTCTCCTCCCAATGAGGTGCATCCGCTCCACA
TGCTCGTACAGAGACGCGTTCACCATCTGCAGGTTGATGAGGGGCTGGGCCCGGATCTGTGTCAGAAACT
TCAGGGCCTGCCTGCAGATCGGGCGCTTGGTGAGGTCCCAGTTGTGGATGATCCTGGCCGGAATCACTGA
GGCATCGTCTTGGTGGCAGATGTCACAGTAATAGAGGCCAGAGAAGGCACAGAGCTTGGGTCGTACAAAG
GAGAAGCCGATCTGCCGGGAGCAGCCTGCGCAGAAGCAGCCTTGGGAGTCAAGGCCTTTCTCCATGGGGA
TAGCCACCAGGTACTGCAGCAGGAAGCCATTCTCCCGGGTGGCAAATTTCAGCACCTCCTGACAGTTTTC
ATCCAGGCTCCCGCCCAGGGTCACCGCCTCCTCGGCTGTCTCCAAGTAGGAGGATATCTGTACAGGCGCG
CCGCCGCCGGGGCCAGATCCCCCATCAATCAGGGCGCCGCTGCTGCTGATCTTCTTGAACCGGTTGGCG
